>Addgene plasmid #63539 | pFusB3-56 | depositor partial sequence | sequence record 105596 | pFUSB3_TCT
AGTCTTAAGCGTCTCATGGCCTGACCCCGGACCAAGTGGTGGCTATCGCCAGCAACGGTGGCGGCAAGCA
AGCGCTCGAAACGGTGCAGCGGCTGTTGCCGGTGCTGTGCCAGGACCATGGCCTGACTCCGGACCAAGTG
GTGGCTATCGCCAGCCACGATGGCGGCAAGCAAGCGCTCGAAACGGTGCAGCGGCTGTTGCCGGTGCTGT
GCCAGGACCATGGCCTGACCCCGGACCAAGTGGTGGCTATCGCCAGCAACGGTGGCGGCAAGCAAGCGCT
CGAAACGGTGCAGCGGCTGTTGCCGGTGCTGTGCCAGGACCATGGCCTGACCCCGGACCAAGTGGTGGCT
ATCGAGACGTC
