>Addgene plasmid #63539 | pFusB3-56 | depositor partial sequence | sequence record 105597 | FusB3
CGTCTCATGGCCTGACCCCGGACCAAGTGGTGGCTATCGAGACCGGCGCCGCTACAGGGCGCGTCCCATT
CGCCATTCAGGCTGCGCAACTGTTGGGAAGGGCGATCGGTGCGGGCCTCTTCGCTATTACGCCAGCTGGC
GAAAGGGGGATGTGCTGCAAGGCGATTAAGTTGGGTAACGCCAGGGTTTTCCCAGTCACGACGTTGTAAA
ACGACGGCCAGTGAGCGCGCGTAATACGACTCACTATAGGGCGAATTGGGTACCGGGCCCCCCCTCGAGG
TCCTCCAGCTTTTGTTCCCTTTAGTGAGGGTTAATTGCGCGCTTGGCGTAATCATGGTCATAGCTGTTTC
CTGTGTGAAATTGTTATCCGCTCACAATTCCACACAACATACGAGCCGGAAGCATAAAGTGTAAAGCCTG
GGGTGCCTAATGAGTGAGCTAACTCACATTAATTGCGTTGCGCTCACTGCCCGCTTTCCACCGGTGGTCT
CGCCAGGACCATGGCCTGACCCCGGACCAAGTGGTGGCTATCGAGACGTCTAGACCAGCCAGGACAGAAA
TGCCTCGACTTCGCTGCTACCCAAGGTTGCCGGGTGACGCACACCGTGGAAACGGATGAAGGCACGAACC
CAGTGGACATAAGCCTGTTCGGTTCGTAAGCTGTAATGCAAGTAGCGTATGCGCTCACGCAACTGGTCCA
GAACCTTGACCGAACGCAGCGGTGGTAACGGCGCAGTGGCGGTTTTCATGGCTTGTTATGACTGTTTTTT
TGGGGTACAGTCTATGCCTCGGGCATCCAAGCAGCAAGCGCGTTACGCCGTGGGTCGATGTTTGATGTTA
TGGAGCAGCAACGATGTTACGCAGCAGGGCAGTCGCCCTAAAACAAAGTTAAACATTATGAGGGAAGCGG
TGATCGCCGAAGTATCGACTCAACTATCAGAGGTAGTTGGCGTCATCGAGCGCCATCTCGAACCGACGTT
GCTGGCCGTACATTTGTACGGCTCCGCAGTGGATGGCGGCCTGAAGCCACACAGTGATATTGATTTGCTG
GTTACGGTGACCGTAAGGCTTGATGAAACAACGCGGCGAGCTTTGATCAACGACCTTTTGGAAACTTCGG
CTTCCCCTGGAGAGAGCGAGATTCTCCGCGCTGTAGAAGTCACCATTGTTGTGCACGACGACATCATTCC
GTGGCGTTATCCAGCTAAGCGCGAACTGCAATTTGGAGAATGGCAGCGCAATGACATTCTTGCAGGTATC
TTCGAGCCAGCCACGATCGACATTGATCTGGCTATCTTGCTGACAAAAGCAAGAGAACATAGCGTTGCCT
TGGTAGGTCCAGCGGCGGAGGAACTCTTTGATCCGGTTCCTGAACAGGATCTATTTGAGGCGCTAAATGA
AACCTTAACGCTATGGAACTCGCCGCCCGACTGGGCTGGCGATGAGCGAAATGTAGTGCTTACGTTGTCC
CGCATTTGGTACAGCGCAGTAACCGGCAAAATCGCGCCGAAGGATGTCGCTGCCGACTGGGCAATGGAGC
GCCTGCCGGCCCAGTATCAGCCCGTCATACTTGAAGCTAGACAGGCTTATCTTGGACAAGAAGAAGATCG
CTTGGCCTCGCGCGCAGATCAGTTGGAAGAATTTGTCCACTACGTGAAAGGCGAGATCACCAAGGTAGTC
GGCAAATAACCCTCGAGCCACCCATGACCAAAATCCCTTAACGTGAGTTACGCGTCGTTCCACTGAGCGT
CAGACCCCGTAGAAAAGATCAAAGGATCTTCTTGAGATCCTTTTTTTCTGCGCGTAATCTGCTGCTTGCA
AACAAAAAAACCACCGCTACCAGCGGTGGTTTGTTTGCCGGATCAAGAGCTACCAACTCTTTTTCCGAAG
GTAACTGGCTTCAGCAGAGCGCAGATACCAAATACTGTCCTTCTAGTGTAGCCGTAGTTAGGCCACCACT
TCAAGAACTCTGTAGCACCGCCTACATACCTCGCTCTGCTAATCCTGTTACCAGTGGCTGCTGCCAGTGG
CGATAAGTCGTGTCTTACCGGGTTGGACTCAAGACGATAGTTACCGGATAAGGCGCAGCGGTCGGGCTGA
ACGGGGGGTTCGTGCACACAGCCCAGCTTGGAGCGAACGACCTACACCGAACTGAGATACCTACAGCGTG
AGCATTGAGAAAGCGCCACGCTTCCCGAAGGGAGAAAGGCGGACAGGTATCCGGTAAGCGGCAGGGTCGG
AACAGGAGAGCGCACGAGGGAGCTTCCAGGGGGAAACGCCTGGTATCTTTATAGTCCTGTCGGGTTTCGC
CACCTCTGACTTGAGCGTCGATTTTTGTGATGCTCGTCAGGGGGGCGGAGCCTATGGAAAAACGCCAGCA
ACGCGGCCTTTTTACGGTTCCTGGCCTTTTGCTGGCCTTTTGCTCACATGTTCTTTCCTGCGTTATCCCC
TGATTCTGTGGATAACCGTATTACCGCCTTTGAGTGAGCTGATACCGCTCGCCGCAGCCGAACGACCGAG
CGCAGCGAGTCAGTGAGCGAGGAAGCGGAAGAGCGCCCAATACGCAAACCGCCTCTCCCCGCGCGTTGGC
CGATTCATTAATGCAGCTGGCACGACAGGTTTCCCGACTGGAAAGCGGGCAGTGAGCGCAACGCAATTAA
TACGCGTACCGCTAGCCAGGAAGAGTTTGTAGAAACGCAAAAAGGCCATCCGTCAGGATGGCCTTCTGCT
TAGTTTGATGCCTGGCAGTTTATGGCGGGCGTCCTGCCCGCCACCCTCCGGGCCGTTGCTTCACAACGTT
CAAATCCGCTCCCGGCGGATTTGTCCTACTCAGGAGAGCGTTCACCGACAAACAACAGATAAAACGAAAG
GCCCAGTCTTCCGACTGAGCCTTTCGTTTTATTTGATGCCTGGCAGTTCCCTACTCTCGCGTTAACGCTA
GCATGGATGTTTTCCCAGTCACGACGTTGTAAAACGACGGCCAGTCTTAAG
