>Addgene plasmid #63539 | pFusB3-56 | addgene partial sequence | sequence record 116461 | pCR8_R1 5'-cgaaccgaacaggcttatgt-3'
GGTGTGCGTCACCCGGCAACCTTGGGTAGCAGCGAAGTCGAGGCATTTCTGTCCTGGCTGGTCTAGACGT
CTCGATAGCCACCACTTGGTCCGGGGTCAGGCCATGGTCCTGGCACAGCACCGGCAACAGCCGCTGCACC
GTTTCGAGCGCTTGCTTGCCGCCACCGTTGCTGGCGATAGCCACCACTTGGTCCGGGGTCAGGCCATGGT
CCTGGCACAGCACCGGCAACAGCCGCTGCACCGTTTCGAGCGCTTGCTTGCCGCCATCGTGGCTGGCGAT
AGCCACCACTTGGTCCGGAGTCAGGCCATGGTCCTGGCACAGCACCGGCAACAGCCGCTGCACCGTTTCG
AGCGCTTGCTTGCCGCCACCGTTGCTGGCGATAGCCACCACTTGGTCCGGGGTCAGGCCATGAGACGCTT
AAGACTGGCCGTCGTTTTACAACGTCGTGACTGGGAAAACATCCATGCTAGCGTTAACGCGAGAGTAGGG
AACTGCCAGGCATCAAATAAAACGAAAGGCTCAGTCGGAAGACTGGGCCTTTCGTTTTATCTGTTGTTTG
TCGGTGAACGCTCTCCTGAGTAGGACAAATCCGCCGGGAGCGGATTTGAACGTTGTGAAGCAACGGCCCG
GAGGGTGGCGGGCAGGACGCCCGCCATAAACTGCCAGGCATCAAACTAAGCAGAAGGCCATCCTGACGGA
TGGCCTTTTTGCGTTTCTACAAACTCTTCCTGGCTAGCGGTACGCGTATTAATTGCGTTGCGCTCACTG
