[The description below was written by a language model from this plasmid's Addgene catalogue record.]
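Description:
pFusB3-56 is a bacterial library plasmid from the FusX system, a one-step assembly method for building TALE (transcription activator-like effector) repeat arrays such as those used in TALENs. It is built on the FusB3 backbone (about 3 kb without insert), is classed as a TALEN-type vector, and is maintained in E. coli as a high-copy plasmid under spectinomycin selection. The record does not name the origin of replication or list any other backbone features, and no feature table is provided, although the pCR8-named sequencing primers suggest a pCR8-related backbone.

The insert is a synthetic trimer of TALE repeats carrying the repeat-variable diresidues NG, HD and NG, alternatively named B3_TCT. Under the standard TALE recognition code, NG specifies thymine and HD specifies cytosine, so this module reads the triplet TCT. The plasmid supplies RVD positions 13 to 15 of the final array, so it is one member of a position-specific set in which each plasmid carries a different three-repeat combination for that slot. The trimer was inserted through BsaI sites that were destroyed in the process, consistent with Golden Gate-style cloning using type IIS enzymes, which cut outside their recognition sequences and leave designed overhangs for ordered, seamless ligation.

In use, a researcher picks the pre-made trimer plasmid matching the desired target sequence at each position and combines them with a receiver vector to build a full-length custom TALE DNA-binding domain in one reaction. The plasmid has no stated promoter or expression function of its own and serves purely as a building block for genome-editing reagents.
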