Addgene plasmid #63539: pFusB3-56
Purpose: Encodes RVD positions 13-15 in TALEN assembly
Depositing lab: Stephen Ekker. Depositing organization: Mayo Foundation for Medical Education and Research. Publication: FusX: A rapid one-step TALE assembly system for genome science. Ma AC, McNulty MS, Tanya PL, Jarryd CM, Martinez-Galvez G, Argue DP, Lee HB, Urban MD, Bullard CE, Blackburn PR, Man TK, Clark KJ, Ekker SC. Hum Gene Ther. 2016 Jun;27(6):451-63. doi: 10.1089/hum.2015.172 PubMed 26854857.
Backbone
  Vector backbone: FusB3
  Backbone size w/o insert (bp): 2991
  Vector type: TALEN
Growth in bacteria
  Bacterial resistance: Spectinomycin, 50 μg/mL
  Growth temperature: 37°C
  Growth strain: DH5alpha
  Copy number: High Copy
Gene/Insert
  Gene/Insert name: NG HD NG (alt name: B3_TCT)
  Species: Synthetic
  Mutation: none
  Cloning method: Restriction Enzyme; 5′ cloning site BsaI (destroyed during cloning); 3′ cloning site BsaI (destroyed during cloning)
  Sequencing primers: 5′ pCR8_F1; 3′ pCR8_R1
Terms and licenses: Academic/Nonprofit Terms; Industry Terms: Not Available to Industry
How to cite: pFusB3-56 was a gift from Stephen Ekker (Addgene plasmid # 63539 ; http://n2t.net/addgene:63539 ; RRID:Addgene_63539)
